Addgene plasmid #179956: pCG_IFITM2
Purpose: Expression vector for human IFITM2.
Depositing lab: Frank Kirchhoff & Konstantin Sparrer. Depositing organization: Universitaet Ulm. Publication: IFITM proteins promote SARS-CoV-2 infection and are targets for virus inhibition in vitro. Prelli Bozzo C, Nchioua R, Volcic M, Koepke L, Kruger J, Schutz D, Heller S, Sturzel CM, Kmiec D, Conzelmann C, Muller J, Zech F, Braun E, Gross R, Wettstein L, Weil T, Weiss J, Diofano F, Rodriguez Alfonso AA, Wiese S, Sauter D, Munch J, Goffinet C, Catanese A, Schon M, Boeckers TM, Stenger S, Sato K, Just S, Kleger A, Sparrer KMJ, Kirchhoff F. Nat Commun. 2021 Jul 28;12(1):4584. 10.1038/s41467-021-24817-y PubMed 34321474.
Backbone
  Vector backbone: pCG
  Vector type: Mammalian Expression
Growth in bacteria
  Bacterial resistance: Ampicillin, 100 μg/mL
  Growth temperature: 37°C
  Growth strain: DH5alpha
  Copy number: High Copy
Gene/Insert
  Gene/Insert name: IFITM2
  Species: H. sapiens (human)
  Mutation: A33V, T41M, V121I
  Entrez Gene: IFITM2 (a.k.a. 1-8D, DSPA2c)
  Cloning method: Restriction Enzyme; 5′ cloning site Unknown (unknown if destroyed); 3′ cloning site Unknown (unknown if destroyed)
Terms and licenses: Academic/Nonprofit Terms; Industry Terms: Not Available to Industry
How to cite: pCG_IFITM2 was a gift from Frank Kirchhoff & Konstantin Sparrer (Addgene plasmid # 179956 ; http://n2t.net/addgene:179956 ; RRID:Addgene_179956)
