[The description below was written by a language model from this plasmid's Addgene catalogue record and pLannotate feature annotations shown in this document.]
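Description:
pCG_IFITM2 is a 5.4 kb mammalian expression plasmid built on the pCG backbone and carrying the human IFITM2 (interferon-induced transmembrane protein 2) open reading frame. It is propagated in E. coli as a high-copy plasmid through a ColE1/pUC-type origin and selected with ampicillin via the β-lactamase gene and its native promoter. No mammalian selection marker is annotated, so it is suited to transient transfection. The backbone also contains an f1 phage origin, a T7 promoter, and short remnants of lacZα, lacI, rop and the pBR322 bom region, which appear to be cloning vestiges rather than functional parts. An SV40 early promoter segment lies in reverse orientation downstream of the expression cassette, with no complete coding sequence annotated behind it.

The expression cassette uses the human cytomegalovirus immediate-early enhancer and promoter, followed by the HSV thymidine kinase 5′ untranslated region, to drive the IFITM2 coding sequence. Downstream sit a rabbit β-globin intron, a short β-globin exon fragment (annotated as an HBB match) and the rabbit β-globin polyadenylation signal, which together provide splicing and 3′ end processing to support stable, well-expressed mRNA. No epitope tag or reporter is annotated, so the protein appears to be untagged. The catalogue lists three amino-acid differences in the insert, A33V, T41M and V121I, without stating their origin or effect. The cloning sites are recorded as unknown.

IFITM2 is an interferon-induced membrane protein generally known for restricting viral entry at the fusion step. The plasmid serves to overexpress it in mammalian cells and was deposited with work examining how IFITM proteins influence SARS-CoV-2 infection.
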