Features (pLannotate 1.2.2; 17 found; start..end, strand, type, name):
      1..304     +  enhancer       CMV enhancer: human cytomegalovirus immediate early enhancer
    305..508     +  promoter       CMV promoter: human cytomegalovirus (CMV) immediate early promoter
    598..637     +  5'UTR          HSV TK 5'-UTR: 5' untranslated region from the herpes simplex virus thymidine kinase gene
    670..1065    +  CDS            IFITM2: IFM2_HUMAN - Experimental evidence at protein level: Swiss-Prot protein existence level 1. IFN-induced antiviral protein which inhibits the entry of viruses to the host cell cytoplasm, permitting endocytosis, but preventing subsequent viral fusion and release of viral contents into the cytosol (PubMed:33563656, PubMed:26354436). Active against multiple viruses, including influenza A virus, SARS coronaviruses (SARS-CoV and SARS-CoV-2), Marburg virus (MARV), Ebola virus (EBOV), Dengue virus (DNV), West Nile virus (WNV), human immunodeficiency virus type 1 (HIV- 1), hepatitis C virus (HCV) and ve
   1098..1670    +  intron         β-globin intron: intron from rabbit β-globin gene
   1674..1796    +  CDS            HBB: HBB_COLGU - Experimental evidence at transcript level: Swiss-Prot protein existence level 2. Involved in oxygen transport from the lung to the various peripheral tissues. From Colobus guereza (Mantled guereza) (Eastern black-and-white colobus monkey).
   1867..1922    +  polyA_signal   β-globin poly(A) signal: rabbit β-globin polyadenylation signal (Gil and Proudfoot, 1987)
   2262..2451    -  promoter       SV40 promoter: SV40 early promoter
   2451..2505    -  CDS            lacI (fragment): lac repressor; lacI; The lac repressor binds to the lac operator to inhibit transcription in E. coli. This inhibition can be relieved by adding lactose or isopropyl-β-D-thiogalactopyranoside (IPTG).
   2688..3276    -  rep_origin     ori: high-copy-number ColE1/pMB1/pBR322/pUC origin of replication
   3447..4307    -  CDS            AmpR: β-lactamase; bla; confers resistance to ampicillin, carbenicillin, and related antibiotics
   4308..4412    -  promoter       AmpR promoter: bla
   4507..4542    +  CDS            rop (fragment): Rop protein, which maintains plasmids at low copy number; rop
   4644..4743    +  misc_feature   bom (fragment): basis of mobility region from pBR322
   4771..5199    -  rep_origin     f1 ori (sequence partly withheld): f1 bacteriophage origin of replication; arrow indicates direction of (+) strand synthesis
   5203..5360    -  CDS            lacZα (fragment): LacZα fragment of β-galactosidase; lacZ fragment
   5363..5381    +  promoter       T7 promoter: promoter for bacteriophage T7 RNA polymerase
>Addgene plasmid #179956 | pCG_IFITM2 | addgene full sequence | sequence record 353607 | Addgene NGS Result
CGTTACATAACTTACGGTAAATGGCCCGCCTGGCTGACCGCCCAACGACCCCCGCCCATTGACGTCAATA
ATGACGTATGTTCCCATAGTAACGCCAATAGGGACTTTCCATTGACGTCAATGGGTGGAGTATTTACGGT
AAACTGCCCACTTGGCAGTACATCAAGTGTATCATATGCCAAGTACGCCCCCTATTGACGTCAATGACGG
TAAATGGCCCGCCTGGCATTATGCCCAGTACATGACCTTATGGGACTTTCCTACTTGGCAGTACATCTAC
GTATTAGTCATCGCTATTACCATGGTGATGCGGTTTTGGCAGTACATCAATGGGCGTGGATAGCGGTTTG
ACTCACGGGGATTTCCAAGTCTCCACCCCATTGACGTCAATGGGAGTTTGTTTTGGCACCAAAATCAACG
GGACTTTCCAAAATGTCGTAACAACTCCGCCCCATTGACGCAAATGGGCGGTAGGCGTGTACGGTGGGAG
GTCTATATAAGCAGAGCTCGTTTAGTGAACCGTCAGATCGCCTGGAGACGCCATCCACGCTGTTTTGACC
TCCATAGAAGACACCGGGACCGATCCAGCCTCCGGGGGATCTTGGTGGCGTGAAACTCCCGCACCTCTTC
GGCCAGCGCCTTGTAGAAGCGCGTAGGCCTTCTAGAACCATGAACCACATTGTGCAAACCTTCTCTCCTG
TCAACAGCGGCCAGCCTCCCAACTACGAGATGCTCAAGGAGGAGCAGGAAGTGGCTATGCTGGGGGTGCC
CCACAACCCTGCTCCCCCGATGTCCACCGTGATCCACATCCGCAGCGAGACCTCCGTGCCTGACCATGTC
GTCTGGTCCCTGTTCAACACCCTCTTCATGAACACCTGCTGCCTGGGCTTCATAGCATTCGCCTACTCCG
TGAAGTCTAGGGACAGGAAGATGGTTGGCGACGTGACCGGGGCCCAGGCCTATGCCTCCACCGCCAAGTG
CCTGAACATCTGGGCCCTGATTTTGGGCATCTTCATGACCATTCTGCTCATCATCATCCCAGTGTTGGTC
GTCCAGGCCCAGCGATAGTAGACGCGTCGGATCCTGAGAACTTCAGGGTGAGTTTGGGGACCCTTGATTG
TTCTTTCTTTTTCGCTATTGTAAAATTCATGTTATATGGAGGGGGCAAAGTTTTCAGGGTGTTGTTTAGA
ATGGGAAGATGTCCCTTGTATCACCATGGACCCTCATGATAATTTTGTTTCTTTCACTTTCTACTCTGTT
GACAACCATTGTCTCCTCTTATTTTCTTTTCATTTTCTGTAACTTTTTCGTTAAACTTTAGCTTGCATTT
GTAACGAATTTTTAAATTCACTTTTGTTTATTTGTCAGATTGTAAGTACTTTCTCTAATCACTTTTTTTT
CAAGGCAATCAGGGTATATTATATTGTACTTCAGCACAGTTTTAGAGAACAATTGTTATAATTAAATGAT
AAGGTAGAATATTTCTGCATATAAATTCTGGCTGGCGTGGAAATATTCTTATTGGTAGAAACAACTACAC
CCTGGTCATCATCCTGCCTTTCTCTTTATGGTTACAATGATATACACTGTTTGAGATGAGGATAAAATAC
TCTGAGTCCAAACCGGGCCCCTCTGCTAACCATGTTCATGCCTTCTTCTCTTTCCTACAGCTCCTGGGCA
ACGTGCTGGTTGTTGTGCTGTCTCATCATTTTGGCAAAGAATTCACTCCTCAGGTGCAGGCTGCCTATCA
GAAGGTGGTGGCTGGTGTGGCCAATGCCCTGGCTCACAAATACCACTGAGATCTTTTTCCCTCTGCCAAA
AATTATGGGGACATCATGAAGCCCCTTGAGCATCTGACTTCTGGCTAATAAAGGAAATTTATTTTCATTG
CAATAGTGTGTTGGAATTTTTTGTGTCTCTCACTCGGAAGGACATATGGGAGGGCAAATCATTTAAAACA
TCAGAATGAGTATTTGGTTTAGAGTTTGGCAACATATGCCCATATGCTGGCTGCCATGAACAAAGGTTGG
CTATAAAGAGGTCATCAGTATATGAAACAGCCCCCTGCTGTCCATTCCTTATTCCATAGAAAAGCCTTGA
CTTGAGGTTAGATTTTTTTTATATTTTGTTTTGTGTTATTTTTTTCTTTAACATCCCTAAAATTTTCCTT
ACATGTTTTACTAGCCAGATTTTTCCTCCTCTCCTGACTACTCCCAGTCATAGCTGTCCCTCTTCTCTTA
TGGAGATCCCTCGAGGAGCTTTTTGCAAAAGCCTAGGCCTCCAAAAAAGCCTCTTCACTACTTCTGGAAT
AGCTCAGAGGCCGAGGCGGCCTCGGCCTCTGCATAAATAAAAAAAATTAGTCAGCCATGGGGCGGAGAAT
GGGCGGAACTGGGCGGAGTTAGGGGCGGGATGGGCGGAGTTAGGGGCGGGACTATGGTTGCTGACTAATT
GCTGCATTAATGAATCGGCCAACGCGCGGGGAGAGGCGGTTTGCGTATTGGGCGCTCTTCCGCTTCCTCG
CTCACTGACTCGCTGCGCTCGGTCGTTCGGCTGCGGCGAGCGGTATCAGCTCACTCAAAGGCGGTAATAC
GGTTATCCACAGAATCAGGGGATAACGCAGGAAAGAACATGTGAGCAAAAGGCCAGCAAAAGGCCAGGAA
CCGTAAAAAGGCCGCGTTGCTGGCGTTTTTCCATAGGCTCCGCCCCCCTGACGAGCATCACAAAAATCGA
CGCTCAAGTCAGAGGTGGCGAAACCCGACAGGACTATAAAGATACCAGGCGTTTCCCCCTGGAAGCTCCC
TCGTGCGCTCTCCTGTTCCGACCCTGCCGCTTACCGGATACCTGTCCGCCTTTCTCCCTTCGGGAAGCGT
GGCGCTTTCTCATAGCTCACGCTGTAGGTATCTCAGTTCGGTGTAGGTCGTTCGCTCCAAGCTGGGCTGT
GTGCACGAACCCCCCGTTCAGCCCGACCGCTGCGCCTTATCCGGTAACTATCGTCTTGAGTCCAACCCGG
TAAGACACGACTTATCGCCACTGGCAGCAGCCACTGGTAACAGGATTAGCAGAGCGAGGTATGTAGGCGG
TGCTACAGAGTTCTTGAAGTGGTGGCCTAACTACGGCTACACTAGAAGAACAGTATTTGGTATCTGCGCT
CTGCTGAAGCCAGTTACCTTCGGAAAAAGAGTTGGTAGCTCTTGATCCGGCAAACAAACCACCGCTGGTA
GCGGTGGTTTTTTTGTTTGCAAGCAGCAGATTACGCGCAGAAAAAAAGGATCTCAAGAAGATCCTTTGAT
CTTTTCTACGGGGTCTGACGCTCAGTGGAACGAAAACTCACGTTAAGGGATTTTGGTCATGAGATTATCA
AAAAGGATCTTCACCTAGATCCTTTTAAATTAAAAATGAAGTTTTAAATCAATCTAAAGTATATATGAGT
AAACTTGGTCTGACAGTTACCAATGCTTAATCAGTGAGGCACCTATCTCAGCGATCTGTCTATTTCGTTC
ATCCATAGTTGCCTGACTCCCCGTCGTGTAGATAACTACGATACGGGAGGGCTTACCATCTGGCCCCAGT
GCTGCAATGATACCGCGAGACCCACGCTCACCGGCTCCAGATTTATCAGCAATAAACCAGCCAGCCGGAA
GGGCCGAGCGCAGAAGTGGTCCTGCAACTTTATCCGCCTCCATCCAGTCTATTAATTGTTGCCGGGAAGC
TAGAGTAAGTAGTTCGCCAGTTAATAGTTTGCGCAACGTTGTTGCCATTGCTACAGGCATCGTGGTGTCA
CGCTCGTCGTTTGGTATGGCTTCATTCAGCTCCGGTTCCCAACGATCAAGGCGAGTTACATGATCCCCCA
TGTTGTGCAAAAAAGCGGTTAGCTCCTTCGGTCCTCCGATCGTTGTCAGAAGTAAGTTGGCCGCAGTGTT
ATCACTCATGGTTATGGCAGCACTGCATAATTCTCTTACTGTCATGCCATCCGTAAGATGCTTTTCTGTG
ACTGGTGAGTACTCAACCAAGTCATTCTGAGAATAGTGTATGCGGCGACCGAGTTGCTCTTGCCCGGCGT
CAATACGGGATAATACCGCGCCACATAGCAGAACTTTAAAAGTGCTCATCATTGGAAAACGTTCTTCGGG
GCGAAAACTCTCAAGGATCTTACCGCTGTTGAGATCCAGTTCGATGTAACCCACTCGTGCACCCAACTGA
TCTTCAGCATCTTTTACTTTCACCAGCGTTTCTGGGTGAGCAAAAACAGGAAGGCAAAATGCCGCAAAAA
AGGGAATAAGGGCGACACGGAAATGTTGAATACTCATACTCTTCCTTTTTCAATATTATTGAAGCATTTA
TCAGGGTTATTGTCTCATGAGCGGATACATATTTGAATGTATTTAGAAAAATAAACAAATAGGGGTTCCG
CGCACATTTCCCCGAAAAGTGCCACCTGACGTCTAAGAAACCATTATTATCATGACATTAACCTATAAAA
ATAGGCGTATCACGAGGCCCTTTCGTCTCGCGCGTTTCGGTGATGACGGTGAAAACCTCTGACACATGCA
GCTCCCGGAGACGGTCACAGCTTGTCTGTAAGCGGATGCCGGGAGCAGACAAGCCCGTCAGGGCGCGTCA
GCGGGTGTTGGCGGGTGTCGGGGCTGGCTTAACTATGCGGCATCAGAGCAGATTGTACTGAGAGTGCACC
ATATGCGGTGTGAAATACCGCACAGATGCGTAAGGAGAAAATACCGCATCAGGAAATTGTAAGCGTTAAT
ATTTTGTTAAAATTCGCGTTAAATTTTTGTTAAATCAGCTCATTTTTTAACCAATAGGCCGAAATCGGCA
AAATCCCTTATAAATCAAAAGAATAGACCGAGATAGGGT
[37 nt withheld, positions 4870-4906]
AAAGAACGTGGACTCCAACGTCAAAGG
[49 nt withheld, positions 4934-4982]
T
[91 nt withheld, positions 4984-5074]
G
[124 nt withheld, positions 5076-5199]
CCATTCGCCATTCAGGCTGCGCAACTGTTGGGAAGGGCGATCGGTGCGGGCCTCTTCGCTATTACGCCAG
CTGGCGAAAGGGGGATGTGCTGCAAGGCGATTAAGTTGGGTAACGCCAGGGTTTTCCCAGTCACGACGTT
GTAAAACGACGGCCAGTGAATTGTAATACGACTCACTATAGGGCGAATTCGAGCTCGCCC
